>Addgene plasmid #21936 | Pinco-mNrp1dCy | addgene partial sequence | sequence record 27731 | 21936 with mNrp1-F2
CCTGGGTGCAGTCTGTGGAGTTGTGCTGTACTGTGCCTGTTGAGCGGCCGCCAGCACAGTGGTCGACGAT
AAAATAAAAGATTTTATTTAGTCTCCAGAAAAAGGGGGGAATGAAAGACCCCACCTGTAGGTTTGGCAAG
CTAGCTTAAGTAACGCCATTTTGCAAGGCATGGAAAAATACATAACTGAGAATAGAGAAGTTCAGATCAA
GGTCAGGAACAGATGGAACAGCTGAATATGGGCCAAACAGGATATCTGTGGTAAGCAGTTCCTGCCCCGG
CTCAGGGCCAAGAACAGATGGAACAGCTGAATATGGGCCAAACAGGATATCTGTGGTAAGCAGTTCCTGC
CCCGGCTCAGGGCCAAGAACAGATGGTCCCCAGATGCGGTCCAGCCCTCAGCAGTTTCTAGAGAACCATC
AGATGTTTCCAGGGTGCCCCAAGGACCTGAAATGACCCTGTGCCTTATTTGAACTAACCAATCAGTTCGC
TTCTCGCTTCTGTTCGCGCGCTTCTGCTCCCCGAGCTCAATAAAAGAGCCCACAACCCCTCACTCGGGGC
GCCAGTCCTCCGATTGACTGAGTCGCCCGGGTACCCGTGTATCCAATAAACCCTCTTGCAGTTGCATCCG
ACTTGTGGTCTCGCTGTTCCTTGGGGAGGNNCCCCTCCTGAGTGATTGACTACCCGTCAGCGGGGGGTCT
TTCACATGGCAGCATGTAATCAAAAGTAATTTGGGTTTTTTTTCCTTAAATAATTT
