>Addgene plasmid #21936 | Pinco-mNrp1dCy | addgene partial sequence | sequence record 27732 | 21936 with mNrp1-F
CTATATTCAGGTTATTTTTGAAGGTGAAATCGGAAAAGGAAACCTTGGTGGAANTGCNGTGGATGATATC
AGTATTAACAACCATATTTCTCAGGAAGACTGTGCAAAACCCACAGACCTACATAAAAAGAACACAGAAA
TTAAAATTGATGAAACAGGGAGCACTCCCGGATATGAAGGAGAAGGGGAATGTGACAAGAACTTCTCCAG
GAACCCNGGCAATGTGCTTAAAACCCTGGATCCCATCCTGATCACCATCATACCCATGACTGCCCTGGGA
ATACTCCTGGGTGCAGTCTGTGCAGTTGTGCTGTANTGTGCCTGCTGACNGGCCGCCCGCACAGTGGTCG
ACGATAAAATAAAAGATTTTCTTAGTCTCGGGAAAATGGGGGTAATGAAAGACCCCACCTGTAGGTTCGA
CAAACCATCTGAACTAACGCCCCTTTGCAAGGCATGGAAAAATAAAAAACTGACACTTCTCAAGTTTTAT
TCTANACGCGACCCCATGGACCAGCAGAATATGAGCCAACA
