>Addgene plasmid #21936 | Pinco-mNrp1dCy | addgene partial sequence | sequence record 27733 | 21935 with CMV-F
AGNGAGCTCTCTGGCTAACTAGAGAACCCACTGCTTACTGGCTTATCGAAATTAATACGACTCACTATAG
GGAGACCCAAGCTTAGTGAACCGTCAGATCCGCTAGTGGATCCAAAGAATTCCTAAATCACCGGTTACCT
CCAGTTTCCAGATTGTTTGAACTTCTCTGGCCGCACAATACAGGAAGGAAGGCTGCCGCAGCTCAGGGAC
CTCCAGCGTCTGCAGCATGGGCTGGTTCACTGGGATTGCCTGTCTTTTCTGGGGTGTATTACTTACAGCC
AGAGCAAACTATGCAAACGGAGGATCCCATCACCATCACCATCACAGATCTGACGGATACCCATACGACG
TCCCAGACTACGCTAAATGTGGCGGGACCATAAAAATCGAAAACCCAGGGTACCTCACATCTCCCGGTTA
CCCTCATTCTTACCATCCAAGTGAGAAGTGTGAATGGCTAATCCAAGCTCCGGAACCCTACCAGAGAATC
ATGATCAACTTCAACCCACATTTCGATTTGGAGGACAGAGACTGCAAGTATGACTACGTGGAAGTAATTG
ATGGGGAGAATGAAGGCGGCCGCCTGTGGGGGAAGTTCTGTGGGAAGATTGCACCTTCTCCTGTGGTGTC
TTCAGGGCCCTTTCTCTTCATCAAATTTGTCTCTGACTATGAGACACATGGGGNCAGGGTTTTCCATCCG
CTATGAAATCTTCAAGAGAGGGCCCGAATGTTCTCAGAACTATACAGCACCTACTGNGTGATAAAGTCCC
CT
