[The description below was written by a language model from this plasmid's Addgene catalogue record.]
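Description:
Pinco-mNrp1dCy is a retroviral expression plasmid built on the Pinco backbone and carrying a truncated mouse neuropilin-1 (Nrp1) cDNA. It is propagated in E. coli as a high-copy plasmid under ampicillin selection, and the record lists puromycin as the selectable marker for use in mammalian cells. No feature table is provided, so the promoter driving the insert, the LTRs, the packaging signal and any other backbone elements are not stated in the record. As with other retroviral vectors, the plasmid would be expected to be introduced into packaging cells to generate particles that integrate the expression cassette into target cells.

The insert is about 2.7 kb, cloned between HindIII and NotI sites that both remain intact. It encodes mouse Nrp1 lacking amino acids 884–923. The "dCy" in the name suggests that this deletion removes the short C-terminal cytoplasmic tail of the receptor, leaving the extracellular and transmembrane portions, although the record does not say so explicitly. His and HA epitope tags are fused at the N-terminal end of the insert, allowing the exogenous protein to be detected or purified and distinguished from endogenous neuropilin-1.

The associated publication concerns Nrp1/GIPC1 signalling in the control of α5β1 integrin trafficking and function in endothelial cells. In that context, the construct most plausibly serves as a deletion mutant for stable transduction, to be compared with full-length Nrp1 when testing whether the deleted C-terminal region is needed for integrin traffic and adhesion-related functions.
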