Addgene plasmid #21936: Pinco-mNrp1dCy
Depositing lab: Guido Serini. Depositing organization: University of Turin. Publication: Neuropilin-1/GIPC1 signaling regulates alpha5beta1 integrin traffic and function in endothelial cells. Valdembri D, Caswell PT, Anderson KI, Schwarz JP, Koenig I, Astanina E, Caccavari F, Norman JC, Humphries MJ, Bussolino F, Serini G. PLoS Biol. 2009 Jan 27. 7(1):e25. 10.1371/journal.pbio.1000025 PubMed 19175293.
Backbone
  Vector backbone: Pinco
  Backbone manufacturer: Pelicci's laboratory
  Vector type: Retroviral
  Selectable markers: Puromycin
Growth in bacteria
  Bacterial resistance: Ampicillin, 100 μg/mL
  Growth temperature: 37°C
  Growth strain: DH5alpha
  Copy number: High Copy
Gene/Insert
  Gene/Insert name: neuropilin 1 (alt name: Nrp; NP-1; Npn1; NPN-1; C530029I03; Nrp1)
  Species: M. musculus (mouse)
  Insert size (bp): 2749
  Mutation: deleted amino acids 884-923
  GenBank ID: NM_008737
  Entrez Gene: Nrp1 (a.k.a. C530029I03, NP-1, NPN-1, Npn1, Nrp)
  Tag / fusion protein: His (N terminal on insert); HA (N terminal on insert)
  Cloning method: Restriction Enzyme; 5′ cloning site HindIII (not destroyed); 3′ cloning site NotI (not destroyed)
  Sequencing primers: 5′ n/a
Resource information
  A portion of this plasmid was derived from a plasmid made by: Nrp1 cDNA was a gift from Dr. Andreas Püschel, Institut für Allgemeine Zoologie und Genetik Westfälische Wilhelms-Universität Münster
Terms and licenses: Academic/Nonprofit Terms; Industry Terms: Not Available to Industry
How to cite: Pinco-mNrp1dCy was a gift from Guido Serini (Addgene plasmid # 21936 ; http://n2t.net/addgene:21936 ; RRID:Addgene_21936)
